>Addgene plasmid #39614 | KHBD00513 | depositor partial sequence | sequence record 50054 | KHBD00513 sequence 639 bps
ATGCATCATCACCAGAATCTCGGAGACGCGGCCGCCTTGAATGGAATGATCCCGCCATACGAAGCCATGG
CTATGTACGAGCAGCCCAAGCCCAGATTCATCTTCAAGATGCCCCGCGTGGTGCCTGACCAGAGGTCCAA
GTTCGATAGCGACGAGCTCTTCCGCCGGTTGAGTAGGGAGAGCGAGGTTCGCTACACAGGATATCGGGAA
CGTGCAATGGAGGAGCGCAGGATGCGGTTTGTCAACGACTGCCGCAAGGGCTATGCGGAGATATCGATGG
TAGCTTCAGGAACTAATCTGCAGCTCTACTTCAACGCCAACCACAATCCGTACGCCCAGGAGCAGGATTG
CGATTTCGAGCGGGAGCGTGGCAAAGTTCATTTGCGTTCTAGTTTCATCATGAACGGGGTGTGCGTCCGC
TTCCGGGGCTGGGTGGATCTGGACCGACTGGATGGCGCTGCCTGCCTGGAGTTCGACGAACAACGAGCCC
AGCAGGAGGATGCTCAGCTGCAGGAGCAGATTCAAAGCTACAACCAGCGCATGGCTGAGTCCAGGAGAAT
CTACCACACGCCCCAGACTCCACCCGAGGATCACCATCACAGAGGTGGGCCTGGTCTGCCTAGAGGACCA
ATGGGATGG
