>Addgene plasmid #39614 | KHBD00513 | addgene partial sequence | sequence record 52728 | M13-F20 5'-TGTAAAACGACGGCCAGT-3'
GATTTTATTTTGACTGATAGTGACCTGTTCGTTGCAACAAATTGATGAGCAATGCTTTTTTATAATGCCA
ACTTTGTACAAAAAAGTTGGCACCATGCATCATCACCAGAATCTCGGAGACGCGGCCGCCTTGAATGGAA
TGATCCCGCCATACGAAGCCATGGCTATGTACGAGCAGCCCAAGCCCAGATTCATCTTCAAGATGCCCCG
CGTGGTGCCTGACCAGAGGTCCAAGTTCGATAGCGACGAGCTCTTCCGCCGGTTGAGTAGGGAGAGCGAG
GTTCGCTACACAGGATATCGGGAACGTGCAATGGAGGAGCGCAGGATGCGGTTTGTCAACGACTGCCGCA
AGGGCTATGCGGAGATATCGATGGTAGCTTCAGGAACTAATCTGCAGCTCTACTTCAACGCCAACCACAA
TCCGTACGCCCAGGAGCAGGATTGCGATTTCGAGCGGGAGCGTGGCAAAGTTCATTTGCGTTCTAGTTTC
ATCATGAACGGGGTGTGCGTCCGCTTCCGGGGCTGGGTGGATCTGGACCGACTGGATGGCGCTGCCTGCC
TGGAGTTCGACGAACAACGAGCCCAGCAGGAGGATGCTCAGCTGCAGGAGCAGATTCAAAGCTACAACCA
GCGCATGGCTGAGTCCAGGAGAATCTACCACACGCCCCAGACTCCACCCGAGGATCACCATCACAGAGGT
GGGCCTGGTCTGCCTAGAGGACCAATGGGATGGTTGCCAACTTTCTTGTACAAAGTTGGCATTATAAGAA
AGCATTGCTTATCAATTTGTTGCAACGAACAGGTCACTATCAGTCAAAATAAAATCATTATTTGCCATCC
AGCTGATATCCCCTATAG
