[The description below was written by a language model from this plasmid's Addgene catalogue record.]
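Description:
KHBD00513 is a Gateway entry clone built in the pDONR221 backbone (Invitrogen), carrying the open reading frame of the Drosophila melanogaster gene CG7960, also known as Bro or Brother. The insert is recorded as 639 bp in a backbone of about 2.5 kb once the donor cassette has been replaced. The plasmid is maintained in E. coli as a high-copy vector under kanamycin selection. No feature table accompanies the record, so individual elements such as the origin of replication or the recombination sites are not itemised. An ORF introduced into a pDONR vector by Gateway cloning normally ends up flanked by attL sites, and M13 forward and reverse primer sites on either side are listed for sequence verification.

The record states that there is no promoter, which fits the role of an entry clone: it is not meant to express the protein itself but to serve as a sequence-verified source from which the ORF can be moved by LR recombination into destination vectors that supply promoters, tags or fusion partners. The depositor notes that ORFs in this collection were cloned open-ended, without a stop codon, so the Bro coding sequence can be read through into a C-terminal fusion provided by the destination vector. The associated publication describes automated screening of protein–DNA interactions at Drosophila regulatory elements, which suggests this clone belongs to a larger ORF collection assembled for such interaction assays. The record does not specify which destination vectors or assay formats were used with this particular clone.
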