Addgene plasmid #39614: KHBD00513
Depositing lab: Bart Deplancke. Depositing organization: Swiss Federal Institute of Technology (EPFL). Publication: Automated protein-DNA interaction screening of Drosophila regulatory elements. Korneel Hens, Jean-Daniel Feuz, Alina Isakova, Antonina Lagovitina, Andreas Massouras, Julien Bryois, Patrick Callaerts, Susan E. Celniker, Bart Deplancke. Nat Methods. 2011 Oct 30;8(12):1065-70. 10.1038/nmeth.1763 PubMed 22037703.
Backbone
  Vector backbone: pDONR221
  Backbone manufacturer: Invitrogen
  Backbone size w/o insert (bp): 2536
  Vector type: Gateway DONR vector
Growth in bacteria
  Bacterial resistance: Kanamycin, 50 μg/mL
  Growth temperature: 37°C
  Growth strain: DH5alpha
  Copy number: High Copy
Gene/Insert
  Gene/Insert name: CG7960 (alt names: FBgn0013755; Bro; Brother)
  Species: D. melanogaster (fly)
  Insert size (bp): 639
  Entrez Gene: Bro (a.k.a. Dmel_CG7960, CG7960, Dmel\CG7960, bro, rpbeta1)
  Promoter: none
  Cloning method: Gateway Cloning
  Sequencing primers: 5′ M13-F20; 3′ M13R
Terms and licenses: Academic/Nonprofit Terms; Industry Terms: Not Available to Industry
Depositor comments: Please note that the ORFs in this collection were cloned open-ended (without a stop codon).
How to cite: KHBD00513 was a gift from Bart Deplancke (Addgene plasmid # 39614 ; http://n2t.net/addgene:39614 ; RRID:Addgene_39614)
